>Addgene plasmid #191785 | EC59103 | addgene full sequence | sequence record 379490 | Addgene NGS Result
ACGCTAAGCTTGAATTCTTGCTTGTCTTCACAGAGTGGGGCCCACTGCATCCACCCCAGTACATTAAAAA
CGTCCGCAATGTGTTATTAAGTTGTCTAAGCGTCAATTTGTTTACACCACAATATATCCTGCCACCAGCC
AGCCAACAGCTCCCCGACCGGCAGCTCGGCACAAAATCACCACTCGATACAGGCAGCCCATCAGTCAGAT
CAGGATCTCCTTTGCGACGCTCACCGGGCTGGTTGCCCTCGCCGCTGGGCTGGCGGCCGTCTATGGCCCT
GCAAACGCGCCAGAAACGCCGTCGAAGCCGTGTGCGAGACACCGCGGCCGCCGGCGTTGTGGATACCTCG
CGGAAAACTTGGCCCTCACTGACAGATGAGGGGCGGACGTTGACACTTGAGGGGCCGACTCACCCGGCGC
GGCGTTGACAGATGAGGGGCAGGCTCGATTTCGGCCGGCGACGTGGAGCTGGCCAGCCTCGCAAATCGGC
GAAAACGCCTGATTTTACGCGAGTTTCCCACAGATGATGTGGACAAGCCTGGGGATAAGTGCCCTGCGGT
ATTGACACTTGAGGGGCGCGACTACTGACAGATGAGGGGCGCGATCCTTGACACTTGAGGGGCAGAGTGC
TGACAGATGAGGGGCGCACCTATTGACATTTGAGGGGCTGTCCACAGGCAGAAAATCCAGCATTTGCAAG
GGTTTCCGCCCGTTTTTCGGCCACCGCTAACCTGTCTTTTAACCTGCTTTTAAACCAATATTTATAAACC
TTGTTTTTAACCAGGGCTGCGCCCTGTGCGCGTGACCGCGCACGCCGAAGGGGGGTGCCCCCCCTTCTCG
AACCCTCCCGGCCCGCTAACGCGGGCCTCCCATCCCCCCAGGGGCTGCGCCCCTCGGCCGCGAACGGCCT
CACCCCAAAAATGGCAGCGCTGGCCAATTCGTGCGCGGAACCCCTATTTGTTTATTTTTCTAAATACATT
CAAATATGTATCCGCTCATGAGACAATAACCTTGATAAATGCTTCAATAATATTGAAAAAGGAAGAGTAT
GAGTATTCAACATTTCCGTGTCGCCCTTATTCCCTTTTTTGCGGCATTTTGCCTTCCTGTTTTTGCTCAC
CCAGAAACGCTGGTGAAAGTAAAAGATGCTGAAGATCAGTTGGGTGCACGAGTGGGTTACATCGAACTGG
ATCTCAACAGCGGTAAGATCCTTGAGAGTTTTCGCCCCGAAGAACGTTTTCCAATGATGAGCACTTTTAA
AGTTCTGCTATGTGGCGCGGTATTATCCCGTATTGACGCCGGGCAAGAGCAACTCGGTCGCCGCATACAC
TATTCTCAGAATGACTTGGTTGAGTACTCACCAGTCACAGAAAAGCATCTTACGGATGGCATGACAGTAA
GAGAATTATGCAGTGCTGCCATAACCATGAGTGATAACACTGCGGCCAACTTACTTCTGACAACGATCGG
AGGACCGAAGGAGCTAACCGCTTTTTTGCACAACATGGGGGATCATGTAACTCGCCTTGATCGTTGGGAA
CCGGAGCTGAATGAAGCCATACCAAACGACGAGCGTGACACCACGATGCCTGTAGCAATGGCAACAACGT
TGCGCAAACTATTAACTGGCGAACTACTTACTCTAGCTTCCCGGCAACAATTAATAGACTGGATGGAGGC
GGATAAAGTTGCAGGACCACTTCTGCGCTCGGCCCTTCCGGCTGGCTGGTTTATTGCTGATAAATCTGGA
GCCGGTGAGCGTGGTTCTCGCGGTATCATTGCAGCACTGGGGCCAGATGGTAAGCCCTCCCGTATCGTAG
TTATCTACACGACGGGGAGTCAGGCAACTATGGATGAACGAAATAGACAGATCGCTGAGATAGGTGCCTC
ACTGATTAAGCATTGGTAACTGTCAGACCAAGTTTACTCATATATACTTTAGATTGATTTAAAACTTCAT
TTTTAATTTAAAAGGATCTAGGTGAAGATCCTTTTTGATAATCTCATGACCAAAATCCCTTAACGTGAGT
TTTCGTTCCACTGAGCGTCAGACCCCGTAGAAAAGATCAAAGGATCTTCTTGAGATCCTTTTTTTCTGCG
CGTAATCTGCTGCTTGCAAACAAAAAAACCACCGCTACCAGCGGTGGTTTGTTTGCCGGATCAAGAGCTA
CCAACTCTTTTTCCGAAGGTAACTGGCTTCAGCAGAGCGCAGATACCAAATACTGTTCTTCTAGTGTAGC
CGTAGTTAGGCCACCACTTCAAGAACTCTGTAGCACCGCCTACATACCTCGCTCTGCTAATCCTGTTACC
AGTGGCTGCTGCCAGTGGCGATAAGTCGTGTCTTACCGGGTTGGACTCAAGACGATAGTTACCGGATAAG
GCGCAGCGGTCGGGCTGAACGGGGGGTTCGTGCACACAGCCCAGCTTGGAGCGAACGACCTACACCGAAC
TGAGATACCTACAGCGTGAGCTATGAGAAAGCGCCACGCTTCCCGAAGGGAGAAAGGCGGACAGGTATCC
GGTAAGCGGCAGGGTCGGAACAGGAGAGCGCACGAGGGAGCTTCCAGGGGGAAACGCCTGGTATCTTTAT
AGTCCTGTCGGGTTTCGCCACCTCTGACTTGAGCGTCGATTTTTGTGATGCTCGTCAGGGGGGCGGAGCC
TATGGAAAAACGCCAGCAACGCGGCCTTTTTACGGTTCCTGGCAGATCCTAGATGTGGCGCAACGATGCC
GGCGACAAGCAGGAGCGCACCGACTTCTTCCGCATCAAGTGTTTTGGCTCTCAGGCCGAGGCCCACGGCA
AGTATTTGGGCAAGGGGTCGCTGGTATTCGTGCAGGGCAAGATTCGGAATACCAAGTACGAGAAGGACGG
CCAGACGGTCTACGGGACCGACTTCATTGCCGATAAGGTGGATTATCTGGACACCAAGGCACCAGGCGGG
TCAAATCAGGAATAAGGGCACATTGCCCCGGCGTGAGTCGGGGCAATCCCGCAAGGAGGGTGAATGAATC
GGACGTTTGACCGGAAGGCATACAGGCAAGAACTGATCGACGCGGGGTTTTCCGCCGAGGATGCCGAAAC
CATCGCAAGCCGCACCGTCATGCGTGCGCCCCGCGAAACCTTCCAGTCCGTCGGCTCGATGGTCCAGCAA
GCTACGGCCAAGATCGAGCGCGACAGCGTGCAACTGGCTCCCCCTGCCCTGCCCGCGCCATCGGCCGCCG
TGGAGCGTTCGCGTCGTCTTGAACAGGAGGCGGCAGGTTTGGCGAAGTCGATGACCATCGACACGCGAGG
AACTATGACGACCAAGAAGCGAAAAACCGCCGGCGAGGACCTGGCAAAACAGGTCAGCGAGGCCAAGCAG
GCCGCGTTGCTGAAACACACGAAGCAGCAGATCAAGGAAATGCAGCTTTCCTTGTTCGATATTGCGCCGT
GGCCGGACACGATGCGAGCGATGCCAAACGACACGGCCCGCTCTGCCCTGTTCACCACGCGCAACAAGAA
AATCCCGCGCGAGGCGCTGCAAAACAAGGTCATTTTCCACGTCAACAAGGACGTGAAGATCACCTACACC
GGCGTCGAGCTGCGGGCCGACGATGACGAACTGGTGTGGCAGCAGGTGTTGGAGTACGCGAAGCGCACCC
CTATCGGCGAGCCGATCACCTTCACGTTCTACGAGCTTTGCCAGGACCTGGGCTGGTCGATCAATGGCCG
GTATTACACGAAGGCCGAGGAATGCCTGTCGCGCCTACAGGCGACGGCGATGGGCTTCACGTCCGACCGC
GTTGGGCACCTGGAATCGGTGTCGCTGCTGCACCGCTTCCGCGTCCTGGACCGTGGCAAGAAAACGTCCC
GTTGCCAGGTCCTGATCGACGAGGAAATCGTCGTGCTGTTTGCTGGCGACCACTACACGAAATTCATATG
GGAGAAGTACCGCAAGCTGTCGCCGACGGCCCGACGGATGTTCGACTATTTCAGCTCGCACCGGGAGCCG
TACCCGCTCAAGCTGGAAACCTTCCGCCTCATGTGCGGATCGGATTCCACCCGCGTGAAGAAGTGGCGCG
AGCAGGTCGGCGAAGCCTGCGAAGAGTTGCGAGGCAGCGGCCTGGTGGAACACGCCTGGGTCAATGATGA
CCTGGTGCATTGCAAACGCTAGGGCCTTGTGGGGTCAGTTCCGGCTGGGGGTTCAGCAGCCAGCGCCTGA
TCTGGGGAACCCTGTGGTTGGCATGCACATACAAATGGACGAACGGATAAACCTTTTCACGCCCTTTTAA
ATATCCGATTATTCTAATAAACGCTCTTTTCTCTTAGGTTTACCCGCCAATATATCCTGTCAAACACTGA
TAGTTTAAACCACTTCGTGCAGAAGACAATAGTGGAGGTCGAGCTGCAGGTCAACGGATCAGGATATTCT
TGTTTAAGATGTTGAACTCTATGGAGGTTTGTATGAACTGATGATCTAGGACCGGATAAGTTCCCTTCTT
CATAGCGAACTTATTCAAAGAATGTTTTGTGTATCATTCTTGTTACATTGTTATTAATGAAAAAATATTA
TTGGTCATTGGACTGAACACGAGTGTTAAATATGGACCAGGCCCCAAATAAGATCCATTGATATATGAAT
TAAATAACAAGAATAAATCGAGTCACCAAACCACTTGCCTTTTTTAACGAGACTTGTTCACCAACTTGAT
ACAAAAGTCATTATCCTATGCAAATCAATAATCATACAAAAATATCCAATAACACTAAAAAATTAAAAGA
AATGGATAATTTCACAATATGTTATACGATAAAGAAGTTACTTTTCCAAGAAATTCACTGATTTTATAAG
CCCACTTGCATTAGATAAATGGCAAAAAAAAACAAAAAGGAAAAGAAATAAAGCACGAAGAATTCTAGAA
AATACGAAATACGCTTCAATGCAGTGGGACCCACGGTTCAATTATTGCCAATTTTCAGCTCCACCGTATA
TTTAAAAAATAAAACGATAATGCTAAAAAAATATAAATCGTAACGATCGTTAAATCTCAACGGCTGGATC
TTATGACGACCGTTAGAAATTGTGGTTGTCGACGAGTCAGTAATAAACGGCGTCAAAGTGGTTGCAGCCG
GCACACACGAGTCGTGTTTATCAACTCAAAGCACAAATACTTTTCCTCAACCTAAAAATAAGGCAATTAG
CCAAAAACAACTTTGCGTGTAAACAACGCTCAATACACGTGTCATTTTATTATTAGCTATTGCTTCACCG
CCTTAGCTTTCTCGTGACCTAGTCGTCCTCGTCTTTTCTTCTTCTTCTTCTATAAAACAATACCCAAAGA
GCTCTTCTTCTTCACAATTCAGATTTCAATTTCTCAAAATCTTAAAAACTTTCTCTCAATTCTCTCTACC
GTGATCAAGGTAAATTTCTGTGTTCCTTATTCTCTCAAAATCTTCGATTTTGTTTTCGTTCGATCCCAAT
TTCGTATATGTTCTTTGGTTTAGATTCTGTTAATCTTAGATCGAACACGATTTTCTGGGTTTGATCGTTA
GATATCATCTTAATTCTCGATTAGGGTTTCATAGATATCATCCGATTTGTTCAAATAATTTGAGTTTTGT
CGAATAATTACTCTTCGATTTGTGATTTCTATCTAGATCTGGTGTTAGTTTCTAGTTTGTGCGATCGAAT
TTGTCGATTAATCTGAGTTTTTCTGATTAACAGGAATGAGCAAGCTCGAGAAGTTTACCAACTGCTACAG
CCTCTCTAAGACCCTCAGGTTCAAGGCTATCCCTGTGGGAAAGACCCAAGAGAATATCGACAACAAGAGG
CTCCTCGTCGAGGATGAGAAGAGAGCTGAAGATTACAAGGGCGTGAAGAAGCTCCTCGACAGGTACTACC
TCAGCTTCATCAACGATGTGCTCCACAGCATCAAGCTCAAGAACCTCAACAACTACATCAGCCTCTTCCG
TAAGAAAACCAGGACCGAGAAAGAGAACAAAGAGCTTGAGAACCTCGAGATCAACCTCCGTAAAGAGATC
GCCAAGGCTTTCAAGGGAAACGAGGGATACAAGAGCCTCTTCAAGAAGGATATTATCGAGACAATCCTGC
CTGAGTTCCTGGACGATAAGGATGAGATCGCTCTCGTGAACAGCTTCAACGGATTCACTACTGCCTTCAC
CGGATTCTTCAGAAACAGGGAAAACATGTTCAGCGAAGAGGCCAAGAGCACCTCTATCGCTTTCAGATGC
ATCAACGAGAACCTCACGCGTTACATCAGCAACATGGACATCTTCGAGAAGGTAACATTCCTTAGTTACC
TTTCTTTTCTTTTTCCATCATAAGTTTATAGATTGTACATGCTTTGAGATTTTTCTTTGCAAACAATCTC
AGGTGGACGCCATCTTCGATAAGCACGAGGTGCAAGAAATCAAAGAGAAGATCCTCAACAGCGACTACGA
CGTCGAGGACTTTTTTGAAGGGGAGTTCTTCAACTTCGTTCTCACCCAAGAGGGCATCGACGTGTACAAC
GCTATTATCGGAGGATTCGTGACCGAGTCTGGGGAGAAGATTAAGGGACTCAACGAGTACATCAACCTGT
ACAACCAGAAAACGAAGCAGAAGCTCCCGAAGTTCAAGCCGCTCTACAAGCAGGTCTGTCTTTCCTATTT
CATATGTTTAATCCTAGGAATTTGATCAATTGATTGTATGTATGTCGATCCCAAGACTTTCTTGTTCACT
TATATCTTAACTCTCTCTTTGCTGTTTCTTGCAGGTTCTCTCTGATCGTGAGAGCCTCTCATTTTACGGT
GAGGGTTACACCTCTGACGAGGAAGTGCTTGAGGTTTTCCGTAACACCCTCAACAAGAACAGCGAGATCT
TCTCGTCCATCAAGAAGTTGGAGAAGCTTTTCAAGAACTTCGACGAGTACAGCAGCGCTGGGATCTTCGT
TAAGAACGGACCTGCTATCAGCACCATCAGCAAGGATATTTTCGGCGAGTGGAACGTGATCAGGGACAAG
TGGAATGCTGAGTACGATGACATCCACCTCAAGAAGAAGGCTGTCGTCACTGAGAAGTACGAGGATGACA
GGCGTAAGTCGTTCAAGAAGATCGGCTCTTTCAGCCTCGAGCAGCTTCAAGAATACGCTGATGCTGATCT
CAGCGTGGTCGAGAAGCTCAAAGAGATCATCATCCAGAAGGTCGACGAGATCTACAAGGTAAGTTGTTAC
TTATGATTGTTTTCCTCTCTGCTACATGTATTTTGTTGTTCATTTCTGTAAGATATAAGAATTGAGTTTT
CCTCTGATGATATTATTAGGTGTACGGGTCCTCTGAGAAGTTGTTCGATGCTGATTTCGTCCTCGAGAAG
AGTCTGAAGAAGAACGACGCTGTCGTCGCGATCATGAAGGATTTGCTCGACAGCGTGAAGTCCTTCGAGA
ACTATATCAAGGCCTTCTTCGGAGAGGGCAAAGAGACTAATAGGGACGAGTCTTTCTACGGGGATTTCGT
GCTCGCTTACGATATCCTCCTCAAGGTGGACCATATCTACGACGCCATCAGAAACTACGTGACCCAGAAG
CCTTACAGCAAGGACAAGTTCAAGTTGTACTTTCAGAACCCGCAGTTCATGGGCGGATGGGACAAAGACA
AAGAGACAGATTACAGGGCCACCATCCTCAGGTTAGTATCATATGAAGAAATACCTAGTTTCAGTTGATG
AATGCTATTTTCTGACCTCAGTTGTTCTCTTTTGAGAATTATTTCTTTTCTAATTTGCCTGATTTTTCTA
TTAATTCATTAGGTACGGGTCTAAGTACTACCTGGCCATCATGGACAAGAAATACGCCAAGTGCCTCCAA
AAGATCGACAAGGATGACGTGAACGGGAACTATGAGAAGATCAACTACAAGCTCCTTCCGGGACCGAACA
AGATGCTTCCTAAGGTGTTCTTCAGCAAGAAATGGATGGCCTACTACAACCCGTCTGAGGACATCCAGAA
AATCTACAAGAACGGGACCTTCAAGAAAGGCGACATGTTCAACCTCAACGACTGCCACAAGCTCATCGAT
TTCTTCAAGGACAGCATCTCGCGTTACCCGAAGTGGTCTAACGCTTACGACTTTAACTTCAGCGAGACAG
AAAAGTACAAGGATATCGCCGGGTTCTACCGTGAGGTTGAGGAACAGGGTTACAAAGTTAGCTTCGAGAG
CGCCTCCAAGAAAGAGGTAAATCCTGGTCCACACTTTTACGATAAAAACACAAGATTTTAAACTATGAAC
TGATCAATAATCATTCCTAAAAGACCACACTTTTGTTTTGTTTCTAAAGTAATTTTTACTGTTATAACAG
GTTGACAAGTTGGTCGAAGAGGGCAAGCTCTACATGTTCCAGATCTATAACAAGGACTTCTCCGACAAGA
GCCACGGAACTCCTAACCTCCATACGATGTACTTCAAGCTGCTTTTCGACGAGAACAACCACGGGCAGAT
CAGACTTTCTGGTGGTGCTGAACTCTTCATGCGTAGGGCCTCACTCAAGAAAGAAGAGTTGGTTGTTCAC
CCGGCCAACTCTCCAATCGCTAACAAGAATCCTGACAACCCGAAAAAGACCACCACGCTGTCTTACGACG
TCTACAAGGACAAAAGGTTCAGCGAGGACCAGTACGAGCTTCATATCCCGATCGCTATCAACAAGTGCCC
GAAGAACATCTTCAAGATCAATACCGAGGTAAGGACTTCTCATGAATATTAGTGGCAGATTAGTGTTGTT
AAAGTCTTTGGTTAGATAATCGATGCCTCCTAATTGTCCATGTTTTACTGGTTTTCTACAATTAAAGGTG
AGGGTGCTGCTCAAGCACGATGATAACCCTTACGTGATCGGAATCGATCGTGGTGAGAGAAACCTCCTCT
ACATCGTTGTGGTGGACGGAAAGGGAAACATCGTCGAGCAGTACAGCCTGAACGAGATTATCAACAATTT
CAACGGCATCAGGATCAAGACCGACTACCACTCACTCCTCGATAAGAAAGAAAAAGAGCGTTTCGAGGCC
AGGCAGAACTGGACTTCTATCGAAAACATCAAAGAGTTGAAGGCCGGCTACATCTCTCAGGTGGTGCATA
AGATCTGCGAGCTGGTGGAAAAGTACGATGCTGTGATCGCTCTTGAGGACCTCAACTCTGGGTTCAAGAA
CAGTAGAGTGAAGGTAAGTTCTGCATTTGGTTATGCTCCTTGCATTTTAGGTGTTCGTCGCACTTCCATT
TCCATGAATAGCTAAGATTTTTTTTCTCTGCATTCATTCTTCTTGCCTCAGTTCTAACTGTTTGTGGTAT
TTTTGTTTTAATTATTGCTACAGGTTGAGAAGCAGGTCTACCAAAAGTTCGAGAAGATGCTCATCGACAA
GCTCAACTACATGGTGGACAAAAAGAGCAACCCTTGCGCTACCGGTGGTGCTCTTAAGGGATACCAGATC
ACGAACAAGTTCGAGTCCTTCAAGAGCATGAGCACCCAGAACGGCTTCATCTTCTATATCCCTGCTTGGC
TCACCAGCAAGATCGATCCTTCTACTGGTTTCGTGAACCTGCTCAAGACCAAGTACACCTCGATCGCCGA
CAGCAAGAAGTTCATCTCGTCTTTCGACAGGATCATGTACGTGCCGGAAGAGGATCTTTTCGAGTTCGCT
CTCGACTATAAGAACTTCAGCAGGACCGACGCCGACTACATTAAGAAGTGGAAGCTCTACTCCTACGGGA
ACCGTATCAGGATCTTCCGAAATCCGAAGAAAAACAACGTGTTCGACTGGGAAGAAGTGTGCCTCACCTC
TGCCTACAAAGAACTGTTCAACAAGTACGGCATCAACTACCAGCAGGGTGATATCAGGGCTCTTTTGTGC
GAGCAGAGCGACAAGGCATTCTACAGCTCATTCATGGCCCTCATGTCTCTCATGCTCCAGATGAGGAACT
CTATCACCGGAAGGACCGATGTGGACTTCCTTATCTCTCCGGTCAAGAACTCTGACGGGATCTTCTACGA
CAGCCGTAACTATGAGGCTCAAGAGAACGCTATCCTGCCGAAGAATGCTGATGCAAACGGGGCTTACAAC
ATTGCGAGAAAGGTAAAGCAACTGTGTTTTAATCAATTTCTTGTCAGGATATATGGATTATAACTTAATT
TTTGAGAAATCTGTAGTATTTGGCGTGAAATGAGTTTGCTTTTTGGTTTCTCCCGTGTTATAGGTTCTCT
GGGCTATCGGGCAGTTTAAGAAAGCGGAAGATGAGAAGCTGGACAAGGTGAAGATCGCCATCTCCAACAA
AGAGTGGCTTGAGTACGCTCAGACCTCCGTTAAGCACAAGAGGCCTGCTGCTACTAAGAAAGCTGGTCAG
GCTAAGAAGAAGAAATGAGCTTGCTTTCGTTCGTATCATCGGTTTCGACAACGTTCGTCAAGTTCAATGC
ATCAGTTTCATTGCGCACACACCAGAATCCTACTGAGTTTGAGTATTATGGCATTGGGAAAACTGTTTTT
CTTGTACCATTTGTTGTGCTTGTAATTTACTGTGTTTTTTATTCGGTTTTCGCTATCGAACTGTGAAATG
GAAATGGATGGAGAAGAGTTAATGAATGATATGGTCCTTTTGTTCATTCTCAAATTAATATTATTTGTTT
TTTCTCTTATTTGTTGTGTGTTGAATTTGAAATTATAAGAGATATGCAAACATTTTGTTTTGAGTAAAAA
TGTGTCAAATCGTGGCCTCTAATGACCGAAGTTAATATGAGGAGTAAAACACTTGTAGTTGTACCATTAT
GCTTATTCACTAGGCAACAAATATATTTTCAGACCTAGAAAAGCTGCAAATGTTACTGAATACAAGTATG
TCCTCTTGTGTTTTAGACATTTATGAACTTTCCTTTATGTAATTTTCCAGAATCCTTGTCAGATTCTAAT
CATTGCTTTATAATTATAGTTATACTCATGGATTTGTAGTTGAGTATGAAAATATTTTTTAATGCATTTT
ATGACTTGCCAATTGATTGACA
Features (pLannotate 1.2.2; 11 found; start..end, strand, type, name):
    110..134     -  misc_feature   LB T-DNA repeat: left border repeat from nopaline C58 T-DNA
    226..857     +  rep_origin     oriV: incP origin of replication
    944..1048    +  promoter       AmpR promoter: bla
   1049..1909    +  CDS            AmpR: β-lactamase; bla; confers resistance to ampicillin, carbenicillin, and related antibiotics
   2080..2668    +  rep_origin     ori: high-copy-number ColE1/pMB1/pBR322/pUC origin of replication
   3004..4149    +  CDS            trfA: TRFA_ECOLX - Experimental evidence at protein level: Swiss-Prot protein existence level 1. Also involved in plasmid copy number control, promoting intermolecular coupling of protein bound iterons at oriV, which inhibits replication initiation. From Escherichia coli.
   4308..4332    -  misc_feature   RB T-DNA repeat: right border repeat from nopaline C58 T-DNA
   5706..6263    +  CDS            cas12a (fragment): CS12A_FRATN - Also known as cpf1 From Francisella tularensis subsp. novicida (strain U112).
   7793..8197    +  CDS            cas12a (fragment): CS12A_FRATN - Also known as cpf1 From Francisella tularensis subsp. novicida (strain U112).
   8331..8711    +  CDS            cas12a (fragment): CS12A_FRATN - Also known as cpf1 From Francisella tularensis subsp. novicida (strain U112).
  10383..2       +  terminator     E9 terminator (across the origin): terminator and polyadenylation signal from the pea rbcS-E9 gene
