[The description below was written by a language model from this plasmid's Addgene catalogue record and pLannotate feature annotations shown in this document.]
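Description:
EC59103 is a plant expression/CRISPR plasmid carrying an LbCas12a nuclease cassette for targeted mutagenesis in plants; the associated work concerns genome editing in Brassica crops. The record gives no backbone name, but the feature table shows a binary-type architecture. Nopaline C58 left and right T-DNA border repeats are present, together with an incP oriV and the trfA replication initiator gene, which jointly support broad-host-range replication of the kind used in Agrobacterium. A high-copy ColE1/pUC origin handles propagation in E. coli. Bacterial selection is through the bla gene (AmpR) with its own promoter, conferring ampicillin resistance. No plant selectable marker and no guide RNA expression unit are annotated or mentioned, so the plasmid appears to supply the nuclease transcription unit only. It may be meant for combination with other modules, although the record does not say so.

The roughly 6.6 kb insert is described as the Arabidopsis Ubi10 promoter driving a Cas12a coding sequence from Lachnospiraceae bacterium, interrupted by eight introns and terminated by the pea rbcS-E9 terminator and polyadenylation signal. Introns placed in a nuclease gene are generally intended to raise expression in plant cells, and they also prevent functional expression in bacteria. The enzyme carries the D156R substitution; the record does not state the reason for this change. Automated annotation detected only three separate Cas12a fragments and labelled them by homology to the Francisella novicida orthologue. This fits a divergent, intron-split LbCas12a reading frame and does not indicate a different gene. The Ubi10 promoter itself was not annotated. The E9 terminator spans the numbering origin of the circular sequence.
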