Addgene plasmid #191785: EC59103
Purpose: LbCas12a expression in plants
Depositing lab: Wendy Harwood. Depositing organization: John Innes Centre. Publication: Efficient Targeted Mutagenesis in Brassica Crops Using CRISPR/Cas Systems. Lawrenson T, Youles M, Chhetry M, Clarke M, Harwood W, Hundleby P. Methods Mol Biol. 2023;2653:253-271. doi: 10.1007/978-1-0716-3131-7_16. PubMed 36995631.
Backbone
  Vector backbone: n/a
  Backbone size w/o insert (bp): 4375
  Vector type: Plant Expression, CRISPR
Growth in bacteria
  Bacterial resistance: Ampicillin, 100 μg/mL
  Growth temperature: 37°C
  Growth strain: DH5alpha
  Copy number: High Copy
Gene/Insert
  Gene/Insert name: AtUbi10::Cas12a+ 8 introns-T-E9
  Species: Lachnospiraceae bacterium
  Insert size (bp): 6637
  Mutation: D156R
  Cloning method: Restriction Enzyme; 5′ cloning site unknown (unknown if destroyed)
Resource information
  A portion of this plasmid was derived from a plasmid made by: Made by T Lawrenson
Terms and licenses: Academic/Nonprofit Terms; Industry Terms: Not Available to Industry
How to cite: EC59103 was a gift from Wendy Harwood (Addgene plasmid # 191785 ; http://n2t.net/addgene:191785 ; RRID:Addgene_191785)
